>Addgene plasmid #62173 | pMuLE ENTR CMV CreERT2 R4-R3 | depositor full sequence | sequence record 101457 | Full Sequence
AATTCTGCAGATATCCATCACACTGGCGGCCGCTCGAGCATGCATCTAGAGGACAACTTTGTATAATAAA
GTTGAACGAGAAACGTAAAATGATATAAATATCAATATATTAAATTAGATTTTGCATAAAAAACAGACTA
CATAATACTGTAAAACACAACATATCCAGTCACTATGAATCAACTACTTAGATGGTATTAGTGACCTGTA
CTGCAGGGCGGCCGCGATATCCCCTATAGTGAGTCGTATTACATGGTCATAGCTGTTTCCTGGCAGCTCT
GGCCCGTGTCTCAAAATCTCTGATGTTACATTGCACAAGATAAAAATATATCATCATGAACAATAAAACT
GTCTGCTTACATAAACAGTAATACAAGGGGTGTTATGAGCCATATTCAACGGGAAACGTCGAGGCCGCGA
TTAAATTCCAACATGGATGCTGATTTATATGGGTATAAATGGGCTCGCGATAATGTCGGGCAATCAGGTG
CGACAATCTATCGCTTGTATGGGAAGCCCGATGCGCCAGAGTTGTTTCTGAAACATGGCAAAGGTAGCGT
TGCCAATGATGTTACAGATGAGATGGTCAGACTAAACTGGCTGACGGAATTTATGCCTCTTCCGACCATC
AAGCATTTTATCCGTACTCCTGATGATGCATGGTTACTCACCACTGCGATCCCCGGAAAAACAGCATTCC
AGGTATTAGAAGAATATCCTGATTCAGGTGAAAATATTGTTGATGCGCTGGCAGTGTTCCTGCGCCGGTT
GCATTCGATTCCTGTTTGTAATTGTCCTTTTAACAGCGATCGCGTATTTCGTCTCGCTCAGGCGCAATCA
CGAATGAATAACGGTTTGGTTGATGCGAGTGATTTTGATGACGAGCGTAATGGCTGGCCTGTTGAACAAG
TCTGGAAAGAAATGCATAAACTTTTGCCATTCTCACCGGATTCAGTCGTCACTCATGGTGATTTCTCACT
TGATAACCTTATTTTTGACGAGGGGAAATTAATAGGTTGTATTGATGTTGGACGAGTCGGAATCGCAGAC
CGATACCAGGATCTTGCCATCCTATGGAACTGCCTCGGTGAGTTTTCTCCTTCATTACAGAAACGGCTTT
TTCAAAAATATGGTATTGATAATCCTGATATGAATAAATTGCAGTTTCATTTGATGCTCGATGAGTTTTT
CTAATCAGAATTGGTTAATTGGTTGTAACACTGGCAGAGCATTACGCTGACTTGACGGGACGGCGCAAGC
TCATGACCAAAATCCCTTAACGTGAGTTACGCGTCGTTCCACTGAGCGTCAGACCCCGTAGAAAAGATCA
AAGGATCTTCTTGAGATCCTTTTTTTCTGCGCGTAATCTGCTGCTTGCAAACAAAAAAACCACCGCTACC
AGCGGTGGTTTGTTTGCCGGATCAAGAGCTACCAACTCTTTTTCCGAAGGTAACTGGCTTCAGCAGAGCG
CAGATACCAAATACTGTTCTTCTAGTGTAGCCGTAGTTAGGCCACCACTTCAAGAACTCTGTAGCACCGC
CTACATACCTCGCTCTGCTAATCCTGTTACCAGTGGCTGCTGCCAGTGGCGATAAGTCGTGTCTTACCGG
GTTGGACTCAAGACGATAGTTACCGGATAAGGCGCAGCGGTCGGGCTGAACGGGGGGTTCGTGCACACAG
CCCAGCTTGGAGCGAACGACCTACACCGAACTGAGATACCTACAGCGTGAGCTATGAGAAAGCGCCACGC
TTCCCGAAGGGAGAAAGGCGGACAGGTATCCGGTAAGCGGCAGGGTCGGAACAGGAGAGCGCACGAGGGA
GCTTCCAGGGGGAAACGCCTGGTATCTTTATAGTCCTGTCGGGTTTCGCCACCTCTGACTTGAGCGTCGA
TTTTTGTGATGCTCGTCAGGGGGGCGGAGCCTATGGAAAAACGCCAGCAACGCGGCCTTTTTACGGTTCC
TGGCCTTTTGCTGGCCTTTTGCTCACATGTTCTTTCCTGCGTTATCCCCTGATTCTGTGGATAACCGTAT
TACCGCCTTTGAGTGAGCTGATACCGCTCGCCGCAGCCGAACGACCGAGCGCAGCGAGTCAGTGAGCGAG
GAAGCGGAAGAGCGCCCAATACGCAAACCGCCTCTCCCCGCGCGTTGGCCGATTCATTAATGCAGCTGGC
ACGACAGGTTTCCCGACTGGAAAGCGGGCAGTGAGCGCAACGCAATTAATACGCGTACCGCTAGCCAGGA
AGAGTTTGTAGAAACGCAAAAAGGCCATCCGTCAGGATGGCCTTCTGCTTAGTTTGATGCCTGGCAGTTT
ATGGCGGGCGTCCTGCCCGCCACCCTCCGGGCCGTTGCTTCACAACGTTCAAATCCGCTCCCGGCGGATT
TGTCCTACTCAGGAGAGCGTTCACCGACAAACAACAGATAAAACGAAAGGCCCAGTCTTCCGACTGAGCC
TTTCGTTTTATTTGATGCCTGGCAGTTCCCTACTCTCGCGTTAACGCTAGCATGGATGTTTTCCCAGTCA
CGACGTTGTAAAACGACGGCCAGTCTTAAGCTCGGGCCCCTACAGGTCACTAATACCATCTAAGTAGTTG
ATTCATAGTGACTGGATATGTTGTGTTTTACAGTATTATGTAGTCTGTTTTTTATGCAAAATCTAATTTA
ATATATTGATATTTATATCATTTTACGTTTCTCGTTCAACTTTTCTATACAAAGTTGGCGATGTACGGGC
CAGATATACGCGTTGACATTGATTATTGACTAGTTATTAATAGTAATCAATTACGGGGTCATTAGTTCAT
AGCCCATATATGGAGTTCCGCGTTACATAACTTACGGTAAATGGCCCGCCTGGCTGACCGCCCAACGACC
CCCGCCCATTGACGTCAATAATGACGTATGTTCCCATAGTAACGCCAATAGGGACTTTCCATTGACGTCA
ATGGGTGGAGTATTTACGGTAAACTGCCCACTTGGCAGTACATCAAGTGTATCATATGCCAAGTACGCCC
CCTATTGACGTCAATGACGGTAAATGGCCCGCCTGGCATTATGCCCAGTACATGACCTTATGGGACTTTC
CTACTTGGCAGTACATCTACGTATTAGTCATCGCTATTACCATGGTGATGCGGTTTTGGCAGTACATCAA
TGGGCGTGGATAGCGGTTTGACTCACGGGGATTTCCAAGTCTCCACCCCATTGACGTCAATGGGAGTTTG
TTTTGGCACCAAAATCAACGGGACTTTCCAAAATGTCGTAACAACTCCGCCCCATTGACGCAAATGGGCG
GTAGGCGTGTACGGTGGGAGGTCTATATAAGCAGAGCTCTCTGGCTAACTAGAGAACCCACTGCTTACTG
GCTTATCGAAATTAATACGACTCACTATAGGGAGACCCAAGCTTGGTACCGAGCTCGGATCCACTAGTAA
CGGCCGCCAGTGTGCTGGAATTCTGAGCCGCCACCATGTCCAATTTACTGACCGTACACCAAAATTTGCC
TGCATTACCGGTCGATGCAACGAGTGATGAGGTTCGCAAGAACCTGATGGACATGTTCAGGGATCGCCAG
GCGTTTTCTGAGCATACCTGGAAAATGCTTCTGTCCGTTTGCCGGTCGTGGGCGGCATGGTGCAAGTTGA
ATAACCGGAAATGGTTTCCCGCAGAACCTGAAGATGTTCGCGATTATCTTCTATATCTTCAGGCGCGCGG
TCTGGCAGTAAAAACTATCCAGCAACATTTGGGCCAGCTAAACATGCTTCATCGTCGGTCCGGGCTGCCA
CGACCAAGTGACAGCAATGCTGTTTCACTGGTTATGCGGCGGATCCGAAAAGAAAACGTTGATGCCGGTG
AACGTGCAAAACAGGCTCTAGCGTTCGAACGCACTGATTTCGACCAGGTTCGTTCACTCATGGAAAATAG
CGATCGCTGCCAGGATATACGTAATCTGGCATTTCTGGGGATTGCTTATAACACCCTGTTACGTATAGCC
GAAATTGCCAGGATCAGGGTTAAAGATATCTCACGTACTGACGGTGGGAGAATGTTAATCCATATTGGCA
GAACGAAAACGCTGGTTAGCACCGCAGGTGTAGAGAAGGCACTTAGCCTGGGGGTAACTAAACTGGTCGA
GCGATGGATTTCCGTCTCTGGTGTAGCTGATGATCCGAATAACTACCTGTTTTGCCGGGTCAGAAAAAAT
GGTGTTGCCGCGCCATCTGCCACCAGCCAGCTATCAACTCGCGCCCTGGAAGGGATTTTTGAAGCAACTC
ATCGATTGATTTACGGCGCTAAGGATGACTCTGGTCAGAGATACCTGGCCTGGTCTGGACACAGTGCCCG
TGTCGGAGCCGCGCGAGATATGGCCCGCGCTGGAGTTTCAATACCGGAGATCATGCAAGCTGGTGGCTGG
ACCAATGTAAATATTGTCATGAACTATATCCGTAACCTGGATAGTGAAACAGGGGCAATGGTGCGCCTGC
TGGAAGATGGCGATCTCGAGCCATCTGCTGGAGACATGAGAGCTGCCAACCTTTGGCCAAGCCCGCTCAT
GATCAAACGCTCTAAGAAGAACAGCCTGGCCTTGTCCCTGACGGCCGACCAGATGGTCAGTGCCTTGTTG
GATGCTGAGCCCCCCATACTCTATTCCGAGTATGATCCTACCAGACCCTTCAGTGAAGCTTCGATGATGG
GCTTACTGACCAACCTGGCAGACAGGGAGCTGGTTCACATGATCAACTGGGCGAAGAGGGTGCCAGGCTT
TGTGGATTTGACCCTCCATGATCAGGTCCACCTTCTAGAATGTGCCTGGCTAGAGATCCTGATGATTGGT
CTCGTCTGGCGCTCCATGGAGCACCCAGTGAAGCTACTGTTTGCTCCTAACTTGCTCTTGGACAGGAACC
AGGGAAAATGTGTAGAGGGCATGGTGGAGATCTTCGACATGCTGCTGGCTACATCATCTCGGTTCCGCAT
GATGAATCTGCAGGGAGAGGAGTTTGTGTGCCTCAAATCTATTATTTTGCTTAATTCTGGAGTGTACACA
TTTCTGTCCAGCACCCTGAAGTCTCTGGAAGAGAAGGACCATATCCACCGAGTCCTGGACAAGATCACAG
ACACTTTGATCCACCTGATGGCCAAGGCAGGCCTGACCCTGCAGCAGCAGCACCAGCGGCTGGCCCAGCT
CCTCCTCATCCTCTCCCACATCAGGCACATGAGTAACAAAGGCATGGAGCATCTGTACAGCATGAAGTGC
AAGAACGTGGTGCCCCTCTATGACCTGCTGCTGGAGGCGGCGGACGCCCACCGCCTACATGCGCCCACTA
GCCGTGGAGGGGCATCCGTGGAGGAGACGGACCAAAGCCACTTGGCCACTGCGGGCTCTACTTCATCGCA
TTCCTTGCAAAAGTATTACATCACGGGGGAGGCAGAGGGTTTCCCTGCCACAGCTTGATGAAGATCTGAG
CTCCCTGGCGG
Features (pLannotate 1.2.2; 15 found; start..end, strand, type, name):
     54..177     +  protein_bind   attR3: mutant version of attR; recombination site for the Gateway® LR reaction LR Clonase™
    233..251     -  promoter       T7 promoter: promoter for bacteriophage T7 RNA polymerase
    385..1194    +  CDS            KanR: aminoglycoside phosphotransferase; aph(3')-Ia; confers resistance to kanamycin in bacteria or G418 (Geneticin®) in eukaryotes
   1341..1929    +  rep_origin     ori: high-copy-number ColE1/pMB1/pBR322/pUC origin of replication
   2112..2204    +  CDS            lacI (fragment): lac repressor; lacI; The lac repressor binds to the lac operator to inhibit transcription in E. coli. This inhibition can be relieved by adding lactose or isopropyl-β-D-thiogalactopyranoside (IPTG).
   2259..2286    -  terminator     rrnB T2 terminator: transcription terminator T2 from the E. coli rrnB gene
   2418..2461    +  terminator     rrnB T1 terminator: Escherichia coli rrnB; transcription terminator T1 from the E. coli rrnB gene
   2508..2544    -  CDS            lacZα (fragment): LacZα fragment of β-galactosidase; lacZ fragment
   2594..2718    -  protein_bind   attR4: mutant version of attR; recombination site for the Gateway® LR reaction LR Clonase™
   2745..3124    +  enhancer       CMV enhancer: human cytomegalovirus immediate early enhancer
   3125..3328    +  promoter       CMV promoter: human cytomegalovirus (CMV) immediate early promoter
   3324..3357    +  LTR            5' LTR (truncated) (fragment): truncated 5' long terminal repeat (LTR) from HIV-1
   3373..3391    +  promoter       T7 promoter: promoter for bacteriophage T7 RNA polymerase
   3466..4494    +  CDS            cre: RECR_BPP1 - Experimental evidence at protein level: Swiss-Prot protein existence level 1. Catalyzes site-specific recombination between two 34-base- pair LOXP sites. Its role is to maintain the phage genome as a monomeric unit-copy plasmid in the lysogenic state. From Escherichia phage P1 (Bacteriophage P1).
   4507..5442    +  CDS            ERT2: mutated ligand-binding domain of the human estrogen receptor (Feil et al., 1997)
