[The description below was written by a language model from this plasmid's Addgene catalogue record and pLannotate feature annotations shown in this document.]
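Description:
pMuLE ENTR CMV CreERT2 R4-R3 is a 5,471 nt Gateway entry plasmid from the MuLE (Multiple Lentiviral Expression) modular cloning system. It is not itself a lentiviral vector. It serves as a donor module whose cargo is flanked by attR4 and attR3 recombination sites, so that it can be combined with other entry modules in a defined order and position during a MultiSite Gateway LR reaction into a lentiviral destination vector. The record gives no named parental backbone. The annotated maintenance elements are typical of Gateway entry plasmids: a high-copy ColE1/pUC-type origin, a kanamycin resistance gene (aph(3')-Ia) for selection in E. coli, and rrnB T1 and T2 terminators that shield the cassette from read-through transcription. Short lacI, lacZα and HIV-1 LTR matches are annotated only as fragments and are probably cloning remnants rather than functional parts. M13 forward and reverse sites are listed for sequencing the insert.

The payload between the att sites is a mammalian expression cassette. The human cytomegalovirus immediate-early enhancer and promoter drive the Cre recombinase coding sequence from bacteriophage P1, followed closely by ERT2, the mutated ligand-binding domain of the human estrogen receptor, consistent with the CreERT2 fusion named in the record. This fusion stays inactive until tamoxifen-type ligands bind the ERT2 domain, and Cre can then recombine loxP sites. No polyadenylation signal is annotated within the cassette. Once assembled into a MuLE lentiviral destination vector, the module provides strong constitutive expression of a drug-inducible Cre, alone or together with other expression or knockdown modules, for combinatorial genetic manipulation of mammalian cells.
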