Addgene plasmid #62173: pMuLE ENTR CMV CreERT2 R4-R3
Purpose: MuLE (Multiple Lentiviral Expression) Entry vector containing a CMV promoter and CreERT2 module. Compatible with MultiSite Gateway cloning
Depositing lab: Ian Frew. Depositing organization: University of Zurich. Publication: A versatile modular vector system for rapid combinatorial mammalian genetics. Albers J, Danzer C, Rechsteiner M, Lehmann H, Brandt LP, Hejhal T, Catalano A, Busenhart P, Goncalves AF, Brandt S, Bode PK, Bode-Lesniewska B, Wild PJ, Frew IJ. J Clin Invest. 2015 Mar 9. pii: 79743. doi: 10.1172/JCI79743. PubMed 25751063.
Backbone
  Vector backbone: N/A
  Vector type: Mammalian Expression ; MuLE Gateway Entry Vector
Growth in bacteria
  Bacterial resistance: Kanamycin, 50 μg/mL
  Growth temperature: 37°C
  Growth strain: DH5alpha
  Copy number: High Copy
Gene/Insert
  Gene/Insert name: CreERT2
  Species: Synthetic
  Promoter: CMV
  Cloning method: Gateway Cloning
  Sequencing primers: 5′ M13-fwd; 3′ M13-rev
Terms and licenses: Academic/Nonprofit Terms; Industry Terms: Not Available to Industry
How to cite: pMuLE ENTR CMV CreERT2 R4-R3 was a gift from Ian Frew (Addgene plasmid # 62173 ; http://n2t.net/addgene:62173 ; RRID:Addgene_62173)
