>Addgene plasmid #62173 | pMuLE ENTR CMV CreERT2 R4-R3 | addgene partial sequence | sequence record 103626 | M13-F20 5'-TGTAAAACGACGGCCAGT-3'
GTAGTTGATTCATAGTGACTGGATATGTTGTGTTTTACAGTATTATGTAGTCTGTTTTTTATGCAAAATC
TAATTTAATATATTGATATTTATATCATTTTACGTTTCTCGTTCAACTTTTCTATACAAAGTTGGCGATG
TACGGGCCAGATATACGCGTTGACATTGATTATTGACTAGTTATTAATAGTAATCAATTACGGGGTCATT
AGTTCATAGCCCATATATGGAGTTCCGCGTTACATAACTTACGGTAAATGGCCCGCCTGGCTGACCGCCC
AACGACCCCCGCCCATTGACGTCAATAATGACGTATGTTCCCATAGTAACGCCAATAGGGACTTTCCATT
GACGTCAATGGGTGGAGTATTTACGGTAAACTGCCCACTTGGCAGTACATCAAGTGTATCATATGCCAAG
TACGCCCCCTATTGACGTCAATGACGGTAAATGGCCCGCCTGGCATTATGCCCAGTACATGACCTTATGG
GACTTTCCTACTTGGCAGTACATCTACGTATTAGTCATCGCTATTACCATGGTGATGCGGTTTTGGCAGT
ACATCAATGGGCGTGGATAGCGGTTTGACTCACGGGGATTTCCAAGTCTCCACCCCATTGACGTCAATGG
GAGTTTGTTTTGGCACCAAAATCAACGGGACTTTCCAAAATGTCGTAACAACTCCGCCCCATTGACGCC
