>Addgene plasmid #62173 | pMuLE ENTR CMV CreERT2 R4-R3 | addgene partial sequence | sequence record 103627 | M13-Rev 5'-CAGGAAACAGCTATGACC-3'
TGCAGTACAGGTCACTAATACCATCTAAGTAGTTGATTCATAGTGACTGGATATGTTGTGTTTTACAGTA
TTATGTAGTCTGTTTTTTATGCAAAATCTAATTTAATATATTGATATTTATATCATTTTACGTTTCTCGT
TCAACTTTATTATACAAAGTTGTCCTCTAGATGCATGCTCGAGCGGCCGCCAGTGTGATGGATATCTGCA
GAATTCCGCCAGGGAGCTCAGATCTTCATCAAGCTGTGGCAGGGAAACCCTCTGCCTCCCCCGTGATGTA
ATACTTTTGCAAGGAATGCGATGAAGTAGAGCCCGCAGTGGCCAAGTGGCTTTGGTCCGTCTCCTCCACG
GATGCCCCTCCACGGCTAGTGGGCGCATGTAGGCGGTGGGCGTCCGCCGCCTCCAGCAGCAGGTCATAGA
GGGGCACCACGTTCTTGCACTTCATGCTGTACAGATGCTCCATGCCTTTGTTACTCATGTGCCTGATGTG
GGAGAGGATGAGGAGGAGCTGGGCCAGCCGCTGGTGCTGCTGCTGCAGGGTCAGGCCTGCCTTGGCCATC
AGGTGGATCAAAGTGTCTGTGATCTTGTCCAGGACTCGGTGGATATGGTCCTTCTCTTCCAGAGACTTCA
GGGTGCTGGACAGAAATGTGTACACTCCAGAATTAAGCAAAATAATAGATTTGAGGCACACAAACTCCTC
TCCCTGCAGATTCATCATGCGGAACCGAGATGATGTAGCCAGCAGCATGTCG
