>Addgene plasmid #62173 | pMuLE ENTR CMV CreERT2 R4-R3 | addgene partial sequence | sequence record 106113 | Cre-F 5'-tttacggcgctaaggatgac-3'
GTGTCGGAGCCGCGCGAGATATGGCCCGCGCTGGAGTTTCAATACCGGAGATCATGCAAGCTGGTGGCTG
GACCAATGTAAATATTGTCATGAACTATATCCGTAACCTGGATAGTGAAACAGGGGCAATGGTGCGCCTG
CTGGAAGATGGCGATCTCGAGCCATCTGCTGGAGACATGAGAGCTGCCAACCTTTGGCCAAGCCCGCTCA
TGATCAAACGCTCTAAGAAGAACAGCCTGGCCTTGTCCCTGACGGCCGACCAGATGGTCAGTGCCTTGTT
GGATGCTGAGCCCCCCATACTCTATTCCGAGTATGATCCTACCAGACCCTTCAGTGAAGCTTCGATGATG
GGCTTACTGACCAACCTGGCAGACAGGGAGCTGGTTCACATGATCAACTGGGCGAAGAGGGTGCCAGGCT
TTGTGGATTTGACCCTCCATGATCAGGTCCACCTTCTAGAATGTGCCTGGCTAGAGATCCTGATGATTGG
TCTCGTCTGGCGCTCCATGGAGCACCCAGTGAAGCTACTGTTTGCTCCTAACTTGCTCTTGGACAGGAAC
CAGGGAAAATGTGTAGAGGGCATGGTGGAGATCTTCGACATGCTGCTGGCTACATCATCTCGGTTCCGCA
TGATGAATCTGCAGGGAGAGGAGTTTGTGTGCCTCAAATCTATTATTTTGCTTAATTCTGGAGTGTACAC
ATTTCTGTCCAGCACCCTGAAGTCTCTGGAAGAGAAGGACCATATCCACCGAGTCCTGGACAAGATCACA
GACACTTTGATCCACCTGAT
